Addgene plasmid #157244: pD649-HAsp-EMB-COMP5AP-AviTag-9xHis
Purpose: Mammalian expression of cell-surface protein extracellular domain fused to COMP5AP-AviTag-9xHis. Protein is secreted from cells.
Depositing lab: Chris Garcia. Depositing organization: Stanford University. Publication: A Human IgSF Cell-Surface Interactome Reveals a Complex Network of Protein-Protein Interactions. Wojtowicz WM, Vielmetter J, Fernandes RA, Siepe DH, Eastman CL, Chisholm GB, Cox S, Klock H, Anderson PW, Rue SM, Miller JJ, Glaser SM, Bragstad ML, Vance J, Lam AW, Lesley SA, Zinn K, Garcia KC. Cell. 2020 Aug 20;182(4):1027-1043.e17. doi: 10.1016/j.cell.2020.07.025. PubMed 32822567.
Backbone
  Vector backbone: pD649
  Backbone size w/o insert (bp): 7153
  Vector type: Mammalian Expression
Growth in bacteria
  Bacterial resistance: Ampicillin, 100 μg/mL
  Growth temperature: 37°C
  Growth strain: DH5alpha
  Copy number: High Copy
Gene/Insert
  Gene/Insert name: EMB
  Species: H. sapiens (human)
  Insert size (bp): 684
  Entrez Gene: EMB (a.k.a. GP70)
  Promoter: CMV/SP6
  Tag / fusion protein: COMP5AP-AviTag-9xHis (C terminal on backbone)
  Cloning method: Restriction Enzyme; 5′ cloning site GCGGCCGC (not destroyed); 3′ cloning site GGCGCGCC (not destroyed)
  Sequencing primers: 5′ ATTTAGGTGACACTATAG; 3′ CGTCGCACTCCATCACGGTG
Resource information
  A portion of this plasmid was derived from a plasmid made by: synthesis by ThermoFisher
Terms and licenses: Academic/Nonprofit Terms; Industry Terms: Not Available to Industry
Depositor comments: Some plasmids in this collection may have an IS4-like element ISVsa5 family transposase upstream of the CMV promoter.
How to cite: pD649-HAsp-EMB-COMP5AP-AviTag-9xHis was a gift from Chris Garcia (Addgene plasmid # 157244 ; http://n2t.net/addgene:157244 ; RRID:Addgene_157244)
