[The description below was written by a language model from this plasmid's Addgene catalogue record and pLannotate feature annotations shown in this document.]
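Description:
pD649-HAsp-EMB-COMP5AP-AviTag-9xHis is a mammalian expression plasmid built on the pD649 backbone for producing a secreted, multimerised form of the extracellular domain of human embigin (EMB, also known as GP70), an immunoglobulin-superfamily cell-surface protein. It is propagated in E. coli as a high-copy plasmid through a ColE1/pUC-type origin and selected with ampicillin via the β-lactamase gene. The annotated sequence also carries an SV40 early/EM7 promoter cassette driving puromycin N-acetyltransferase with an SV40 poly(A) signal, which could allow selection in mammalian cells. The short kanamycin-resistance, lacZα, ble and f1 ori hits in the feature table are only fragments and are probably backbone remnants.

Expression is driven by the CMV enhancer and immediate-early promoter, followed by a portion of CMV intron A and an SP6 promoter that also serves as a sequencing primer site. The open reading frame begins with a signal peptide: the "HAsp" in the name indicates a leader sequence, although the annotation tool matched this region only partially to an immunoglobulin heavy-chain signal. The EMB ectodomain is inserted between NotI and AscI sites that are retained. It is fused at its C terminus to the coiled-coil region of rat cartilage oligomeric matrix protein (COMP), a pentamerising domain, and then to human placental alkaline phosphatase, an AviTag for enzymatic biotinylation and a polyhistidine tag. The transcript ends at a bGH poly(A) signal.

The pentameric alkaline-phosphatase fusion increases avidity and provides an enzymatic readout, which suits it to use as a soluble probe in extracellular protein–protein interaction screens such as the associated IgSF interactome study. The depositor notes that some plasmids in this collection may carry an IS4-like transposase insertion upstream of the CMV promoter, but none is annotated here.
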