Features (pLannotate 1.2.2; 24 found; start..end, strand, type, name):
    119..143     -  CDS            KanR (fragment): aminoglycoside phosphotransferase; aph(3')-Ia; confers resistance to kanamycin
    254..842     +  rep_origin     ori: high-copy-number ColE1/pMB1/pBR322/pUC origin of replication
   1067..1084    +  terminator     rrnB T2 terminator (fragment): transcription terminator T2 from the E. coli rrnB gene
   1109..1128    -  CDS            lacZα (fragment): LacZα fragment of β-galactosidase; lacZ fragment
   1584..1600    +  protein_bind   lac operator: The lac repressor binds to the lac operator to inhibit transcription in E. coli. This inhibition can be relieved by adding lactose or isopropyl-β-D-thiogalactopyranoside (IPTG). lac repressor encoded by lacI
   1843..2146    +  enhancer       CMV enhancer: human cytomegalovirus immediate early enhancer
   2147..2350    +  promoter       CMV promoter: human cytomegalovirus (CMV) immediate early promoter
   2486..2529    +  intron         CMV intron (fragment): modified intron A from human cytomegalovirus
   2581..2599    +  promoter       SP6 promoter: promoter for bacteriophage SP6 RNA polymerase
   2603..2640    +  CDS            IgH signal sequence (fragment): signal sequence from the mouse immunoglobulin heavy chain variable region
   2725..3441    +  CDS            EMB (fragment): EMB_HUMAN - Experimental evidence at protein level: Swiss-Prot protein existence level 1. Plays a role in the outgrowth of motoneurons and in the formation of neuromuscular junctions. Following muscle denervation, promotes nerve terminal sprouting and the formation of additional acetylcholine receptor clusters at synaptic sites without affecting terminal Schwann cell number or morphology. Delays the retraction of terminal sprouts following re-innervation of denervated endplates. May play a role in targeting the monocarboxylate transporters SLC16A1 and SLC16A7 to the cell membrane (By similarit
   3529..3708    +  CDS            Comp (fragment): COMP_RAT - Experimental evidence at protein level: Swiss-Prot protein existence level 1. May play a role in the structural integrity of cartilage via its interaction with other extracellular matrix proteins such as the collagens and fibronectin. Can mediate the interaction of chondrocytes with the cartilage extracellular matrix through interaction with cell surface integrin receptors. Could play a role in the pathogenesis of osteoarthritis. Potent suppressor of apoptosis in both primary chondrocytes and transformed cells. Suppresses apoptosis by blocking the activation of caspase-3 and by indu
   3696..5148    +  CDS            SEAP (fragment): secreted alkaline phosphatase from human placenta The natural enzyme has a C-terminal transmembrane sequence that is replaced by a GPI anchor.
   5173..5214    +  CDS            AviTag™ (fragment): peptide tag that allows for enzymatic biotinylation
   5218..5241    +  CDS            8xHis: 8xHis affinity tag
   5387..5498    +  polyA_signal   bGH poly(A) signal: bovine growth hormone polyadenylation signal
   5499..5607    +  rep_origin     f1 ori (fragment): f1 bacteriophage origin of replication; arrow indicates direction of (+) strand synthesis
   5621..5950    +  promoter       SV40 promoter: SV40 enhancer and early promoter
   5998..6045    +  promoter       EM7 promoter: synthetic bacterial promoter&nbsp
   6064..6663    +  CDS            PuroR (fragment): puromycin N-acetyltransferase; pac from Streptomyces; confers resistance to puromycin
   6673..6798    +  CDS            ble (fragment): BLE_KLEPN - Experimental evidence at protein level: Swiss-Prot protein existence level 1. Binding protein with a strong affinity to the bleomycin family of antibiotics. Binds to CL990; an antimitotic-antibiotic compound. From Klebsiella pneumoniae.
   6793..6914    +  polyA_signal   SV40 poly(A) signal: SV40 polyadenylation signal
   6967..7827    -  CDS            AmpR: β-lactamase; bla; confers resistance to ampicillin, carbenicillin, and related antibiotics
   7830..89      -  promoter       AmpR promoter (fragment) (across the origin): bla
>Addgene plasmid #157244 | pD649-HAsp-EMB-COMP5AP-AviTag-9xHis | depositor full sequence | sequence record 303597 | Full Sequence
TTTCAATATTATTGAAGCATTTATCAGGGTTATTGTCTCATGAGCGGATACATATTTGAATGTATTTAGA
AAAATAAACAAATAGGGGTCAGTGTTACAACCAATTAACCAATTCTGAACATTATCGCGAGCCCATTTAT
ACCTGAATATGGCTCATAACACCCCTTGCTCATGACCAAAATCCCTTAACGTGAGTTACGCGCGCGTCGT
TCCACTGAGCGTCAGACCCCGTAGAAAAGATCAAAGGATCTTCTTGAGATCCTTTTTTTCTGCGCGTAAT
CTGCTGCTTGCAAACAAAAAAACCACCGCTACCAGCGGTGGTTTGTTTGCCGGATCAAGAGCTACCAACT
CTTTTTCCGAAGGTAACTGGCTTCAGCAGAGCGCAGATACCAAATACTGTTCTTCTAGTGTAGCCGTAGT
TAGCCCACCACTTCAAGAACTCTGTAGCACCGCCTACATACCTCGCTCTGCTAATCCTGTTACCAGTGGC
TGCTGCCAGTGGCGATAAGTCGTGTCTTACCGGGTTGGACTCAAGACGATAGTTACCGGATAAGGCGCAG
CGGTCGGGCTGAACGGGGGGTTCGTGCACACAGCCCAGCTTGGAGCGAACGACCTACACCGAACTGAGAT
ACCTACAGCGTGAGCTATGAGAAAGCGCCACGCTTCCCGAAGGGAGAAAGGCGGACAGGTATCCGGTAAG
CGGCAGGGTCGGAACAGGAGAGCGCACGAGGGAGCTTCCAGGGGGAAACGCCTGGTATCTTTATAGTCCT
GTCGGGTTTCGCCACCTCTGACTTGAGCGTCGATTTTTGTGATGCTCGTCAGGGGGGCGGAGCCTATGGA
AAAACGCCAGCAACGCGGCCTTTTTACGGTTCCTGGCCTTTTGCTGGCCTTTTGCTCACATGTTCTTTCC
TGCGTTATCCCCTGATTCTGTGGATAACCGTATTACCGCCTTTGAGTGAGCTGATACCGCTCGCCGCAGC
CGAACGACCGAGCGCAGCGAGTCAGTGAGCGAGGAAGCGGAAGGCGAGAGTAGGGAACTGCCAGGCATCA
AACTAAGCAGAAGGCCCCTGACGGATGGCCTTTTTGCGTTTCTACAAACTCTTTCTGTGTTGTAAAACGA
CGGCCAGTCTTAAGCTCGGGCCCCCTGGGCGGTTCTGATAACGAGTAATCGTTAATCCGCAAATAACGTA
AAAACCCGCTTCGGCGGGTTTTTTTATGGGGGGAGTTTAGGGAAAGAGCATTTGTCAGAATATTTAAGGG
CGCCTGTCACTTTGCTTGATATATGAGAATTATTTAACCTTATAAATGAGAAAAAAGCAACGCACTTTAA
ATAAGATACGTTGCTTTTTCGATTGATGAACACCTATAATTAAACTATTCATCTATTATTTATGATTTTT
TGTATATACAATATTTCTAGTTTGTTAAAGAGAATTAAGAAAATAAATCTCGAAAATAATAAAGGGAAAA
TCAGTTTTTGATATCAAAATTATACATGTCAACGATAATACAAAATATAATACAAACTATAAGATGTTAT
CAGTATTTATTATCATTTAGAATAAATTTTGTGTCGCCCTTAATTGTGAGCGGATAACAATTACGAGCTT
CATGCACAGTGGCGTTGACTCAATATTGGCCATTAGCCATATTATTCATTGGTTATATAGCATAAATCAA
TATTGGCTATTGGCCATTGCATACGTTGTATCTATATCATAATATGTACATTTATATTGGCTCATGTCCA
ATATGACCGCCATGTTGGCATTGATTATTGACTAGTTATTAATAGTAATCAATTACGGGGTCATTAGTTC
ATAGCCCATATATGGAGTTCCGCGTTACATAACTTACGGTAAATGGCCCGCCTGGCTGACCGCCCAACGA
CCCCCGCCCATTGACGTCAATAATGACGTATGTTCCCATAGTAACGCCAATAGGGACTTTCCATTGACGT
CAATGGGTGGAGTATTTACGGTAAACTGCCCACTTGGCAGTACATCAAGTGTATCATATGCCAAGTACGC
CCCCTATTGACGTCAATGACGGTAAATGGCCCGCCTGGCATTATGCCCAGTACATGACCTTATGGGACTT
TCCTACTTGGCAGTACATCTACGTATTAGTCATCGCTATTACCATGGTGATGCGGTTTTGGCAGTACATC
AATGGGCGTGGATAGCGGTTTGACTCACGGGGATTTCCAAGTCTCCACCCCATTGACGTCAATGGGAGTT
TGTTTTGGCACCAAAATCAACGGGACTTTCCAAAATGTCGTAACAACTCCGCCCCATTGACGCAAATGGG
CGGTAGGCGTGTACGGTGGGAGGTCTATATAAGCAGAGCTCGTTTAGTGAACCGTCAGATCGCCTGGAGA
CGCCATCCACGCTGTTTTGACCTCCATAGAAGACACCGGGACCGATCCAGCCTCCGCGGCCGGGAACGGT
GCATTGGAACGCGGATTCCCCGTGCCAAGAGTGACGTAAGTACCGCCTATAGAGTCTATAGGCCCACCCC
CTTGGCTTCGTTAGAACGCGGCTACAATTAATACATAACCTTATGTATCATACACATACGATTTAGGTGA
CACTATAGAATAACATCCACTTTGCCTTTCTCTCCACAGGTGTCCACTCCCAGGTCCAACTGCACCTCGG
TTCTATCGAAAACGCGCCTGCTAGCGCCACCATGAAGACCATCATTGCCCTGAGCTACATCTTCTGCCTG
GTGTTCGCTGCGGCCGCCGATGGATCTGCTCCTGATAGCCCTTTTACAAGCCCTCCACTGCGGGAAGAGA
TCATGGCCAACAACTTCAGCCTGGAAAGCCACAACATCTCCCTGACCGAGCACAGCAGCATGCCCGTGGA
AAAGAACATCACCCTGGAACGGCCCAGCAACGTGAACCTGACCTGTCAGTTTACCACCAGCGGCGACCTG
AACGCCGTGAATGTGACATGGAAGAAGGACGGCGAGCAGCTGGAAAACAACTACCTGGTGTCTGCCACCG
GCAGCACCCTGTACACCCAGTACAGATTCACCATCATCAACAGCAAGCAGATGGGCAGCTACAGCTGCTT
CTTCCGCGAGGAAAAAGAGCAGCGGGGCACCTTCAACTTCAAAGTGCCTGAGCTGCACGGCAAGAACAAG
CCCCTGATCAGCTACGTGGGCGATAGCACCGTGCTGACCTGCAAGTGCCAGAACTGCTTCCCTCTGAACT
GGACCTGGTACAGCAGCAACGGCAGCGTGAAAGTTCCTGTGGGCGTGCAGATGAACAAATACGTGATCAA
CGGCACCTACGCCAACGAGACAAAGCTGAAGATCACCCAGCTGCTGGAAGAGGATGGGGAGAGCTATTGG
TGCAGAGCCCTGTTTCAGCTGGGCGAGTCTGAGGAACACATCGAGCTGGTGGTGCTGTCTTACCTGGTGC
CTGGCGCGCCGGAAGATCAAGTTGATCCAAGATTGATTGATGGCAAGGGCGGATCTCTGGAGGTGCTGTT
CCAGGGACCAGGCGGAAGCGGCAATCCCGGCGGCGATCTGGCCCCCCAGATGCTGCGCGAGCTGCAGGAG
ACCAATGCCGCCCTGCAGGACGTGCGCGAGCTGCTGCGCCACCGCGTGAAGGAGATCACCTTCCTGAAGA
ACACCGTGATGGAGTGCGACGCCTGCGGTATGCAGCCCTCTAGAGGCTCCGGCTCCATCATCCCAGTTGA
GGAGGAGAACCCGGACTTCTGGAACCGCGAGGCAGCCGAGGCCCTGGGTGCCGCCAAGAAGCTGCAGCCT
GCACAGACAGCCGCCAAGAACCTCATCATCTTCCTGGGCGATGGGATGGGGGTGTCTACGGTGACAGCTG
CCAGGATCCTAAAAGGGCAGAAGAAGGACAAACTGGGGCCTGAGATACCCCTGGCCATGGACCGCTTCCC
ATATGTGGCTCTGTCCAAGACATACAATGTAGACAAACATGTGCCAGACAGTGGAGCCACAGCCACGGCC
TACCTGTGCGGGGTCAAGGGCAACTTCCAGACCATTGGCTTGAGTGCAGCCGCCCGCTTTAACCAGTGCA
ACACGACACGCGGCAACGAGGTCATCTCCGTGATGAATCGGGCCAAGAAAGCAGGGAAGTCAGTGGGAGT
GGTAACCACCACACGAGTGCAGCACGCCTCGCCAGCCGGCACCTACGCCCACACGGTGAACCGCAACTGG
TACTCGGACGCCGACGTGCCTGCCTCGGCCCGCCAGGAGGGGTGCCAGGACATCGCTACGCAGCTCATCT
CCAACATGGACATTGACGTGATCCTAGGTGGAGGCCGAAAGTACATGTTTCGCATGGGAACCCCAGACCC
TGAGTACCCAGATGACTACAGCCAAGGTGGGACCAGGCTGGACGGGAAGAATCTGGTGCAGGAATGGCTG
GCGAAGCGCCAGGGTGCCCGGTATGTGTGGAACCGCACTGAGCTCATGCAGGCTTCCCTGGACCCGTCTG
TGACCCATCTCATGGGTCTCTTTGAGCCTGGAGACATGAAATACGAGATCCACCGAGACTCCACACTGGA
CCCCTCCCTGATGGAGATGACAGAGGCTGCCCTGCGCCTGCTGAGCAGGAACCCCCGCGGCTTCTTCCTC
TTCGTGGAGGGTGGTCGCATCGACCATGGTCATCATGAAAGCAGGGCTTACCGGGCACTGACTGAGACGA
TCATGTTCGACGACGCCATTGAGAGGGCGGGCCAGCTCACCAGCGAGGAGGACACGCTGAGCCTCGTCAC
TGCCGACCACTCCCACGTCTTCTCCTTCGGAGGCTACCCCCTGCGAGGGAGCTCCATCTTCGGGCTGGCC
CCTGGCAAGGCCCGGGACAGGAAGGCCTACACGGTCCTCCTATACGGAAACGGTCCAGGCTATGTGCTCA
AGGACGGCGCCCGGCCGGATGTTACCGAGAGCGAGAGCGGGAGCCCCGAGTATCGGCAGCAGTCAGCAGT
GCCCCTGGACGAAGAGACCCACGCAGGCGAGGACGTGGCGGTGTTCGCGCGCGGCCCGCAGGCGCACCTG
GTTCACGGCGTGCAGGAGCAGACCTTCATAGCGCACGTCATGGCCTTCGCCGCCTGCCTGGAGCCCTACA
CCGCCTGCGACCTGGCGCCCCCCGCCGGCACCACCGACGCCGCGCACCCGGGTGGCGGAGGACTGAACGA
CATCTTCGAGGCTCAGAAAATCGAATGGCACGAACATCACCATCACCATCACCATCACCATTAAGGCCGG
CCTGTAGTCACTGGCACAACGCGTTACCCGGTAAGCCAATCGGGTATACACGGTCGTCATACTGCAGACA
GGGTTCTTCTACTTTGCAAGATAGTCTTGAGTAGTAAAATAAATAGATAGAGAAAATCAGCCTCGACTGT
GCCTTCTAGTTGCCAGCCATCTGTTGTTTGCCCCTCCCCCGTGCCTTCCTTGACCCTGGAAGGTGCCACT
CCCACTGTCCTTTCCTAATAAAATGAGGAAATTGCATCACAACACTCAACCCTATCTCGGTCTATTCTTT
TGATTTATAAGGGATTTTGCCGATTTCGGCCTATTGGTTAAAAAATGAGCTGATTTAACAAAAATTTAAC
GCGAATTAATTCTGTGGAATGTGTGTCAGTTAGGGTGTGGAAAGTCCCCAGGCTCCCCAGCAGGCAGAAG
TATGCAAAGCATGCATCTCAATTAGTCAGCAACCAGGTGTGGAAAGTCCCCAGGCTCCCCAGCAGGCAGA
AGTATGCAAAGCATGCATCTCAATTAGTCAGCAACCATAGTCCCGCCCCTAACTCCGCCCATCCCGCCCC
TAACTCCGCCCAGTTCCGCCCATTCTCCGCCCCATGGCTGACTAATTTTTTTTATTTATGCAGAGGCCGA
GGCCGCCTCTGCCTCTGAGCTATTCCAGAAGTAGTGAGGAGGCTTTTTTGGAGGCCTAGGCTTTTGCAAA
AAGCTCCCGGGAGCTTGTATATCCATTTTCGGATCTGATCAGCACGTGTTGACAATTAATCATCGGCATA
GTATATCGGCATAGTATAATACGACAAGGTGAGGAACTAAACCATGACCGAGTACAAGCCCACGGTGCGC
CTCGCCACCCGCGACGACGTCCCCAGGGCCGTACGCACCCTCGCCGCCGCGTTCGCCGACTACCCCGCCA
CGCGCCACACCGTCGATCCGGACCGCCACATCGAGCGGGTCACCGAGCTGCAAGAACTCTTCCTCACGCG
CGTCGGGCTCGACATCGGCAAGGTGTGGGTCGCGGACGACGGCGCCGCGGTGGCGGTCTGGACCACGCCG
GAGAGCGTCGAAGCGGGGGCGGTGTTCGCCGAGATCGGCCCGCGCATGGCCGAGTTGAGCGGTTCCCGGC
TGGCCGCGCAGCAACAGATGGAAGGCCTCCTGGCGCCGCACCGGCCCAAGGAGCCCGCGTGGTTCCTGGC
CACCGTCGGCGTCTCGCCCGACCACCAGGGCAAGGGTCTGGGCAGCGCCGTCGTGCTCCCCGGAGTGGAG
GCGGCCGAGCGCGCCGGGGTGCCCGCCTTCCTGGAGACATCCGCGCCCCGCAACCTCCCCTTCTACGAGC
GGCTCGGCTTCACCGTCACCGCCGACGTCGAGGTGCCCGAAGGACCGCGCACCTGGTGCATGACCCGCAA
GCCCGGTGCCTGACACGTGCTACGAGATTTCGATTCCACCGCCGCCTTCTATGAAAGGTTGGGCTTCGGA
ATCGTTTTCCGGGACGCCGGCTGGATGATCCTCCAGCGCGGGGATCTCATGCTGGAGTTCTTCGCCCACC
CCAACTTGTTTATTGCAGCTTATAATGGTTACAAATAAAGCAATAGCATCACAAATTTCACAAATAAAGC
ATTTTTTTCACTGCATTCTAGTTGTGGTTTGTCCAAACTCATCAATGTATCTTATCATGTCTGTATACCG
TCGACCTCTAGCTAGAGCTTGGCGTAATCATGGTCATTACCAATGCTTAATCAGTGAGGCACCTATCTCA
GCGATCTGTCTATTTCGTTCATCCATAGTTGCCTGACTCCCCGTCGTGTAGATAACTACGATACGGGAGG
GCTTACCATCTGGCCCCAGCGCTGCGATGATACCGCGAGAACCACGCTCACCGGCTCCGGATTTATCAGC
AATAAACCAGCCAGCCGGAAGGGCCGAGCGCAGAAGTGGTCCTGCAACTTTATCCGCCTCCATCCAGTCT
ATTAATTGTTGCCGGGAAGCTAGAGTAAGTAGTTCGCCAGTTAATAGTTTGCGCAACGTTGTTGCCATCG
CTACAGGCATCGTGGTGTCACGCTCGTCGTTTGGTATGGCTTCATTCAGCTCCGGTTCCCAACGATCAAG
GCGAGTTACATGATCCCCCATGTTGTGCAAAAAAGCGGTTAGCTCCTTCGGTCCTCCGATCGTTGTCAGA
AGTAAGTTGGCCGCAGTGTTATCACTCATGGTTATGGCAGCACTGCATAATTCTCTTACTGTCATGCCAT
CCGTAAGATGCTTTTCTGTGACTGGTGAGTACTCAACCAAGTCATTCTGAGAATAGTGTATGCGGCGACC
GAGTTGCTCTTGCCCGGCGTCAATACGGGATAATACCGCGCCACATAGCAGAACTTTAAAAGTGCTCATC
ATTGGAAAACGTTCTTCGGGGCGAAAACTCTCAAGGATCTTACCGCTGTTGAGATCCAGTTCGATGTAAC
CCACTCGTGCACCCAACTGATCTTCAGCATCTTTTACTTTCACCAGCGTTTCTGGGTGAGCAAAAACAGG
AAGGCAAAATGCCGCAAAAAAGGGAATAAGGGCGACACGGAAATGTTGAATACTCATATTCTTCCTT
