>Addgene plasmid #157244 | pD649-HAsp-EMB-COMP5AP-AviTag-9xHis | depositor partial sequence | sequence record 303598 | insert (extracellular domain)
GATGGATCTGCTCCTGATAGCCCTTTTACAAGCCCTCCACTGCGGGAAGAGATCATGGCCAACAACTTCA
GCCTGGAAAGCCACAACATCTCCCTGACCGAGCACAGCAGCATGCCCGTGGAAAAGAACATCACCCTGGA
ACGGCCCAGCAACGTGAACCTGACCTGTCAGTTTACCACCAGCGGCGACCTGAACGCCGTGAATGTGACA
TGGAAGAAGGACGGCGAGCAGCTGGAAAACAACTACCTGGTGTCTGCCACCGGCAGCACCCTGTACACCC
AGTACAGATTCACCATCATCAACAGCAAGCAGATGGGCAGCTACAGCTGCTTCTTCCGCGAGGAAAAAGA
GCAGCGGGGCACCTTCAACTTCAAAGTGCCTGAGCTGCACGGCAAGAACAAGCCCCTGATCAGCTACGTG
GGCGATAGCACCGTGCTGACCTGCAAGTGCCAGAACTGCTTCCCTCTGAACTGGACCTGGTACAGCAGCA
ACGGCAGCGTGAAAGTTCCTGTGGGCGTGCAGATGAACAAATACGTGATCAACGGCACCTACGCCAACGA
GACAAAGCTGAAGATCACCCAGCTGCTGGAAGAGGATGGGGAGAGCTATTGGTGCAGAGCCCTGTTTCAG
CTGGGCGAGTCTGAGGAACACATCGAGCTGGTGGTGCTGTCTTACCTGGTGCCT
